>Addgene plasmid #203100 | Salsa-BC259-P3F7 | addgene full sequence | sequence record 421425 | Addgene NGS Result
AGCGCCCAATACGCAAACCGCCTCTCCCCGCGCGTTGGCCGATTCATTAATGCAGTCGAGGGATCTCCAT
AAGAGAAGAGGGACAGCTATGACTGGGAGTAGTCAGGAGAGGAGGAAAAATCTGGCTAGTAAAACATGTA
AGGAAAATTTTAGGGATGTTAAAGAAAAAAATAACACAAAACAAAATATAAAAAAAATCTAACCTCAAGT
CAAGGCTTTTCTATGGAATAAGGAATGGACAGCAGGGGGCTGTTTCATATACTGATGACCTCTTTATAGC
CAACCTTTGTTCATGGCAGCCAGCATATGGGCATATGTTGCCAAACTCTAAACCAAATACTCATTCTGAT
GTTTTAAATGATTTGCCCTCCCATATGTCCTTCCGAGTGAGAGACACAAAAAATTCCAACACACTATTGC
AATGAAAATAAATTTCCTTTATTAGCCAGAAGTCAGATGCTCAAGGGGCTTCATGATGTCCCCATAATTT
TTGGCAGAGGGAAAAAGATCGATCTCAGTGGTATTTGTGAGCCAGGGCATTGGCCACACCAGCCACCACC
TTCTGATAGGCAGCCTGCACCTGAGGAGTGAATTCTTTGCCAAAATGATGAGACAGCACAACAACCAGCA
CGTTGCCCAGGAGCTGTAGGAAAGAGAAGAAGGCATGAACATGGTTAGCAGAGGGGCCCGGTTTGGACTC
AGAGTATTTTATCCTCATCTCAAACAGTGTATATCATTGTAACCATAAAGAGAAAGGCAGGATGATGACC
AGGGTGTAGTTGTTTCTACCAATAAGAATATTTCCACGCCAGCCAGAATTTATATGCAGAAATATTCTAC
CTTATCATTTAATTATAACAATTGTTCTCTAAAACTGTGCTGAAGTACAATATAATATACCCTGATTGCC
TTGAAAAAAAAGTGATTAGAGAAAGTACTTACAATCTGACAAATAAACAAAAGTGAATTTAAAAATTCGT
TACAAATGCAAGCTAAAGTTTAACGAAAAAGTTACAGAAAATGAAAAGAAAATAAGAGGAGACAATGGTT
GTCAACAGAGTAGAAAGTGAAAGAAACAAAATTATCATGAGGGTCCATGGTGATACAAGGGACATCTTCC
CATTCTAAACAACACCCTGAAAACTTTGCCCCCTCCATATAACATGAATTTTACAATAGCGAAAAAGAAA
GAACAATCAAGGGTCCCCAAACTCACCCTGAAGTTCTCAGCTCTAGAGATATCGTCGAGGCCGCGCTAGC
GTTTAAACTGTCGACCTTAATTAAGAGATCTGCTCGAGGCGCGTCAGCTGACTAGAGGATCCCCGGGTAC
CGAGCTCGAATTCGGGGCCGCGGAGGCTGGATCGGTCCCGGTGTCTTCTATGGAGGTCAAAACAGCGTGG
ATGGCGTCTCCAGGCGATCTGACGGTTCACTAAACGAGCTCTGCTTATATAGGCCTCCCACCGTACACGC
CTACCTCGACCCGGGTACCGAGCTCGACTTTCACTTTTCTCTATCACTGATAGGGAGTGGTAAACTCGAC
TTTCACTTTTCTCTATCACTGATAGGGAGTGGTAAACTCGACTTTCACTTTTCTCTATCACTGATAGGGA
GTGGTAAACTCGACTTTCACTTTTCTCTATCACTGATAGGGAGTGGTAAACTCGACTTTCACTTTTCTCT
ATCACTGATAGGGAGTGGTAAACTCGACCTATATAAGCAGAGCTCGTTTAGTGAACCGTCAGATCGCCTG
GAGACGCCATCCACGCTGTTTTGACCTCCATAGAAGACACCGGGACCGATCCAGCCTCCGCGGCCCCGAA
TTCCTGCAGCGGCCGCTCTAGAACTAGTGGATCCCCGCGGATGGTGAGCAAGGGCGAGGAGCTGTTCACC
GGGGTGGTGCCCATCCTGGTCGAGCTGGACGGCGACGTAAACGGCCACAAGTTCAGCGTGTCCGGCGAGG
GCGAGGGCGATGCCACCTACGGCAAGCTGACCCTGAAGTTCATCTGCACCACCGGCAAGCTGCCCGTGCC
CTGGCCCACCCTCGTGACCACCCTGACCTACGGCGTGCAGTGCTTCAGCCGCTACCCCGACCACATGAAG
CAGCACGACTTCTTCAAGTCCGCCATGCCCGAAGGCTACGTCCAGGAGCGCACCATCTTCTTCAAGGACG
ACGGCAACTACAAGACCCGCGCCGAGGTGAAGTTCGAGGGCGACACCCTGGTGAACCGCATCGAGCTGAA
GGGCATCGACTTCAAGGAGGACGGCAACATCCTGGGGCACAAGCTGGAGTACAACTACAACAGCCACAAC
GTCTATATCATGGCCGACAAGCAGAAGAACGGCATCAAGGTGAACTTCAAGATCCGCCACAACATCGAGG
ACGGCAGCGTGCAGCTCGCCGACCACTACCAGCAGAACACCCCCATCGGCGACGGCCCCGTGCTGCTGCC
CGACAACCACTACCTGAGCACCCAGTCCGCCCTGAGCAAAGACCCCAACGAGAAGCGCGATCACATGGTC
CTGCTGGAGTTCGTGACCGCCGCCGGGATCACTCTCGGCATGGACGAGCTGTACAAGTAAGGATCTGGGA
GAATTCGATATCAAGCTTGTCGACCTAGTTCTAGAGGATCCAGACATGATAAGATACATTGATGAGTTTG
GACAAACCACAACTAGAATGCAGTGAAAAAAATGCTTTATTTGTGAAATTTGTGATGCTATTGCTTTATT
TGTAACCATTATAAGCTGCAATAAACAAGTTAACAACAACAATTGCATTCATTTTATGTTTCAGGTTCAG
GGGGAGGTGTGGGAGGTTTTTTAAAGCAAGTAAAACCTCTACAAATGTGGTATGGCTGATTATGATCCTG
CAAGCCTCGTCGTCCTGGCCGGACCACGCTATCTGTGCAAGGTCCCCGGCCCCGGACGCGCGCTCCATGA
GCAGAGCGCCCGCCGCCGAGGCGAAGACTCGGGCGGCGCCCTGCCCGTCCCACCAGGTCAACAGGCGGTA
ACCGGCCTCTTCATCGGGAATGCGCGCGACCTTCAGCATCGCCGGCATGTCCCCCTGGCGGACGGGAAGT
ATCCAGCTCGACCAAGCTGGCCGCGTCGAGTGAAGACGAAAGGGCCTCGTGATACGCCTATTTTTATAGG
TTAATGTCATGATAATAATGGTTTCTTAGACGTCAGGTGGCACTTTTCGGGGAAATGTGCGCGGAACCCC
TATTTGTTTATTTTTCTAAATACATTCAAATATGTATCCGCTCATGAGACAATAACCCTGATAAATGCTT
CAATAATATTGAAAAAGGAAGAGTATGAGTATTCAACATTTCCGTGTCGCCCTTATTCCCTTTTTTGCGG
CATTTTGCCTTCCTGTTTTTGCTCACCCAGAAACGCTGGTGAAAGTAAAAGATGCTGAAGATCAGTTGGG
TGCACGAGTGGGTTACATCGAACTGGATCTCAACAGCGGTAAGATCCTTGAGAGTTTTCGCCCCGAAGAA
CGTTTTCCAATGATGAGCACTTTTAAAGTTCTGCTATGTGGCGCGGTATTATCCCGTGTTGACGCCGGGC
AAGAGCAACTCGGTCGCCGCATACACTATTCTCAGAATGACTTGGTTGAGTACTCACCAGTCACAGAAAA
GCATCTTACGGATGGCATGACAGTAAGAGAATTATGCAGTGCTGCCATAACCATGAGTGATAACACTGCG
GCCAACTTACTTCTGACAACGATCGGAGGACCGAAGGAGCTAACCGCTTTTTTGCACAACATGGGGGATC
ATGTAACTCGCCTTGATCGTTGGGAACCGGAGCTGAATGAAGCCATACCAAACGACGAGCGTGACACCAC
GATGCCTGTAGCAATGGCAACAACGTTGCGCAAACTATTAACTGGCGAACTACTTACTCTAGCTTCCCGG
CAACAATTAATAGACTGGATGGAGGCGGATAAAGTTGCAGGACCACTTCTGCGCTCGGCCCTTCCGGCTG
GCTGGTTTATTGCTGATAAATCTGGAGCCGGTGAGCGTGGGTCTCGCGGTATCATTGCAGCACTGGGGCC
AGATGGTAAGCCCTCCCGTATCGTAGTTATCTACACGACGGGGAGTCAGGCAACTATGGATGAACGAAAT
AGACAGATCGCTGAGATAGGTGCCTCACTGATTAAGCATTGGTAACTGTCAGACCAAGTTTACTCATATA
TACTTTAGATTGATTTAAAACTTCATTTTTAATTTAAAAGGATCTAGGTGAAGATCCTTTTTGATAATCT
CATGACCAAAATCCCTTAACGTGAGTTTTCGTTCCACTGAGCGTCAGACCCCGTAGAAAAGATCAAAGGA
TCTTCTTGAGATCCTTTTTTTCTGCGCGTAATCTGCTGCTTGCAAACAAAAAAACCACCGCTACCAGCGG
TGGTTTGTTTGCCGGATCAAGAGCTACCAACTCTTTTTCCGAAGGTAACTGGCTTCAGCAGAGCGCAGAT
ACCAAATACTGTTCTTCTAGTGTAGCCGTAGTTAGGCCACCACTTCAAGAACTCTGTAGCACCGCCTACA
TACCTCGCTCTGCTAATCCTGTTACCAGTGGCTGCTGCCAGTGGCGATAAGTCGTGTCTTACCGGGTTGG
ACTCAAGACGATAGTTACCGGATAAGGCGCAGCGGTCGGGCTGAACGGGGGGTTCGTGCACACAGCCCAG
CTTGGAGCGAACGACCTACACCGAACTGAGATACCTACAGCGTGAGCTATGAGAAAGCGCCACGCTTCCC
GAAGGGAGAAAGGCGGACAGGTATCCGGTAAGCGGCAGGGTCGGAACAGGAGAGCGCACGAGGGAGCTTC
CAGGGGGAAACGCCTGGTATCTTTATAGTCCTGTCGGGTTTCGCCACCTCTGACTTGAGCGTCGATTTTT
GTGATGCTCGTCAGGGGGGCGGAGCCTATGGAAAAACGCCAGCAACGCGGCCTTTTTACGGTTCCTGGCC
TTTTGCTGGCCTTTTGCTCACATGTTCTTTCCTGCGTTATCCCCTGATTCTGTGGATAACCGTATTACCG
CCTTTGAGTGAGCTGATACCGCTCGCCGCAGCCGAACGACCGAGCGCAGCGAGTCAGTGAGCGAGGAAGC
GGAAG
Features (pLannotate 1.2.2; 17 found; start..end, strand, type, name):
      2..55      +  CDS            lacI (fragment): lac repressor; lacI; The lac repressor binds to the lac operator to inhibit transcription in E. coli. This inhibition can be relieved by adding lactose or isopropyl-β-D-thiogalactopyranoside (IPTG).
    388..443     -  polyA_signal   β-globin poly(A) signal: rabbit β-globin polyadenylation signal (Gil and Proudfoot, 1987)
    518..640     -  CDS            HBB: HBB_COLGU - Experimental evidence at transcript level: Swiss-Prot protein existence level 2. Involved in oxygen transport from the lung to the various peripheral tissues. From Colobus guereza (Mantled guereza) (Eastern black-and-white colobus monkey).
    644..1216    -  intron         β-globin intron: intron from rabbit β-globin gene
   1312..1343    -  misc_feature   MCS (fragment): pUC18/19 multiple cloning site
   1437..1475    -  promoter       minimal CMV promoter: human cytomegalovirus (CMV) immediate early promoter
   1493..1708    -  protein_bind   tetracycline response element (fragment): contains seven copies of the tetracycline operator tetO tetracycline repressor TetR
   1708..1753    +  promoter       TRE3GV promoter (fragment): 3rd-generation Tet-responsive promoter that can be activated by binding of Tet-On® 3G, optimized for retroviral and lentiviral vectors
   1829..1856    +  misc_feature   MCS (fragment): pBluescript multiple cloning site
   1861..2580    +  CDS            EGFP: the original enhanced GFP (Yang et al., 1996) mammalian codon-optimized
   2591..2613    +  misc_feature   MCS (fragment): pBluescript multiple cloning site
   2627..2761    -  polyA_signal   SV40 poly(A) signal: SV40 polyadenylation signal
   2784..2867    -  CDS            large T antigen (fragment): large T antigen from SV40 (simian virus 40)
   2861..3091    -  CDS            str (fragment): STR_KLEPN - Protein inferred from homology: Swiss-Prot protein existence level 3. The aminoglycoside phosphotransferases achieve inactivation of their antibiotic substrates by phosphorylation. From Klebsiella pneumoniae.
   3210..3314    +  promoter       AmpR promoter: bla
   3315..4175    +  CDS            AmpR: β-lactamase; bla; confers resistance to ampicillin, carbenicillin, and related antibiotics
   4346..4934    +  rep_origin     ori: high-copy-number ColE1/pMB1/pBR322/pUC origin of replication
