[The description below was written by a language model from this plasmid's Addgene catalogue record and pLannotate feature annotations shown in this document.]
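Description:
Salsa-BC259-P3F7 is a mammalian expression reporter plasmid of about 5.1 kb built on the pCER206 backbone, one member of a barcoded reporter set for the PRESTO-Salsa multiplexed GPCR bioactivity screening platform. It is propagated in E. coli as a high-copy plasmid through a ColE1/pUC-type origin and selected with ampicillin via the bla (AmpR) gene and its native promoter. The record lists no mammalian selection marker, which fits transient use.

The payload is a roughly 730 bp synthetic insert, EGFP/BC259, consisting of mammalian codon-optimised EGFP together with a short nucleic acid barcode (BC259). The barcode is not annotated as its own feature, but the cloning sites (BsrGI and HindIII) and the short polylinker fragment just after the EGFP coding sequence suggest it sits at the 3′ end of the reporter transcript. Expression is driven by a tetracycline response element. The annotation shows a central block of tetO repeats flanked on one side by a TRE3G-type minimal promoter fragment pointing towards EGFP and on the other by a minimal CMV promoter pointing the opposite way, an arrangement resembling a bidirectional Tet-responsive promoter. An SV40 polyadenylation signal lies downstream of EGFP, although it is annotated on the opposite strand. The divergent arm contains a polylinker fragment, a rabbit β-globin intron with adjoining globin sequence and a β-globin poly(A) signal, but no annotated coding sequence, so it appears to be empty. Small lacI, SV40 large T and aminoglycoside phosphotransferase fragments are probably backbone remnants.

Because a TRE is activated by a tetracycline-controlled transactivator, reporter output here would depend on transactivator supplied in trans. The unique barcode allows transcripts from this reporter to be distinguished from others in a pooled assay.
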