Addgene plasmid #203100: Salsa-BC259-P3F7
Purpose: Expression of barcoded reporter plasmid for PRESTO-Salsa; EGFP/BC259
Depositing lab: Noah Palm. Depositing organization: Yale University. Publication: Highly multiplexed bioactivity screening reveals human and microbiota metabolome-GPCRome interactions. Chen H, Rosen CE, Gonzalez-Hernandez JA, Song D, Potempa J, Ring AM, Palm NW. Cell. 2023 Jul 6;186(14):3095-3110.e19. doi: 10.1016/j.cell.2023.05.024. Epub 2023 Jun 14. PubMed 37321219.
Backbone
  Vector backbone: pCER206
  Vector type: Mammalian Expression
Growth in bacteria
  Bacterial resistance: Ampicillin, 100 μg/mL
  Growth temperature: 37°C
  Growth strain: DH5alpha
  Copy number: High Copy
Gene/Insert
  Gene/Insert name: EGFP/BC259
  Species: Synthetic
  Insert size (bp): 730
  Promoter: Tet Response Element (TRE)
  Cloning method: Restriction Enzyme; 5′ cloning site BsrGI (not destroyed); 3′ cloning site HindIII (not destroyed)
  Sequencing primers: 5′ Custom primer (GAAGCGCGATCACATGG)
Terms and licenses: Academic/Nonprofit Terms; Industry Terms: Not Available to Industry
How to cite: Salsa-BC259-P3F7 was a gift from Noah Palm (Addgene plasmid # 203100 ; http://n2t.net/addgene:203100 ; RRID:Addgene_203100)
