>Addgene plasmid #203100 | Salsa-BC259-P3F7 | depositor partial sequence | sequence record 393973 | BC259
GGATCTGGGA
